>Addgene plasmid #196081 | pSBtet-Bla-dCas9-KRAB-MeCP2_hU6-A10 | addgene full sequence | sequence record 388987 | Addgene NGS Result
GGATCCCTATACAGTTGAAGTCGGAAGTTTACATACACTTAAGTTGGAGTCATTAAAACTCGTTTTTCAA
CTACTCCACAAATTTCTTGTTAACAAACAATAGTTTTGGCAAGTCAGTTAGGACATCTACTTTGTGCATG
ACACAAGTCATTTTTCCAACAATTGTTTACAGACAGATTATTTCACTTATAATTCACTGTATCACAATTC
CAGTGGGTCAGAAGTTTACATACACTAAGTTCGACTCCTCTGCAGAATGCGGCGATGTTTCGGTAAGGGG
TCCGCTATCTAGACGAGTTTACTCCCTATCAGTGATAGAGAACGTATGTCGAGTTTACTCCCTATCAGTG
ATAGAGAACGATGTCGAGTTTACTCCCTATCAGTGATAGAGAACGTATGTCGAGTTTACTCCCTATCAGT
GATAGAGAACGTATGTCGAGTTTACTCCCTATCAGTGATAGAGAACGTATGTCGAGTTTATCCCTATCAG
TGATAGAGAACGTATGTCGAGTTTACTCCCTATCAGTGATAGAGAACGTATGTCGATTAGGCGTGTACGG
TGGGCGCCTATAAAAGCAGAGCTCGTTTAGTGAACCGTCAGATCGCCTGGAGCCAATTCCAACTCTTTTG
CCTTATACCTACTTTCCGTACCACTTCCTACCCTCGAAAGGCCTCTGAGGCCGCCACCATGGACAAGAAG
TACTCCATTGGGCTCGCTATCGGCACAAACAGCGTCGGCTGGGCCGTCATTACGGACGAGTACAAGGTGC
CGAGCAAAAAATTCAAAGTTCTGGGCAATACCGATCGCCACAGCATAAAGAAGAACCTCATTGGCGCCCT
CCTGTTCGACTCCGGGGAGACGGCCGAAGCCACGCGGCTCAAAAGAACAGCACGGCGCAGATATACCCGC
AGAAAGAATCGGATCTGCTACCTGCAGGAGATCTTTAGTAATGAGATGGCTAAGGTGGATGACTCTTTCT
TCCATAGGCTGGAGGAGTCCTTTTTGGTGGAGGAGGATAAAAAGCACGAGCGCCACCCAATCTTTGGCAA
TATCGTGGACGAGGTGGCGTACCATGAAAAGTACCCAACCATATATCATCTGAGGAAGAAGCTTGTAGAC
AGTACTGATAAGGCTGACTTGCGGTTGATCTATCTCGCGCTGGCGCATATGATCAAATTTCGGGGACACT
TCCTCATCGAGGGGGACCTGAACCCAGACAACAGCGATGTCGACAAACTCTTTATCCAACTGGTTCAGAC
TTACAATCAGCTTTTCGAAGAGAACCCGATCAACGCATCCGGAGTTGACGCCAAAGCAATCCTGAGCGCT
AGGCTGTCCAAATCCCGGCGGCTCGAAAACCTCATCGCACAGCTCCCTGGGGAGAAGAAGAACGGCCTGT
TTGGTAATCTTATCGCCCTGTCACTCGGGCTGACCCCCAACTTTAAATCTAACTTCGACCTGGCCGAAGA
TGCCAAGCTTCAACTGAGCAAAGACACCTACGATGATGATCTCGACAATCTGCTGGCCCAGATCGGCGAC
CAGTACGCAGACCTTTTTTTGGCGGCAAAGAACCTGTCAGACGCCATTCTGCTGAGTGATATTCTGCGAG
TGAACACGGAGATCACCAAAGCTCCGCTGAGCGCTAGTATGATCAAGCGCTATGATGAGCACCACCAAGA
CTTGACTTTGCTGAAGGCCCTTGTCAGACAGCAACTGCCTGAGAAGTACAAGGAAATTTTCTTCGATCAG
TCTAAAAATGGCTACGCCGGATACATTGACGGCGGAGCAAGCCAGGAGGAATTTTACAAATTTATTAAGC
CCATCTTGGAAAAAATGGACGGCACCGAGGAGCTGCTGGTAAAGCTTAACAGAGAAGATCTGTTGCGCAA
ACAGCGCACTTTCGACAATGGAAGCATCCCCCACCAGATTCACCTGGGCGAACTGCACGCTATCCTCAGG
CGGCAAGAGGATTTCTACCCCTTTTTGAAAGATAACAGGGAAAAGATTGAGAAAATCCTCACATTTCGGA
TACCCTACTATGTAGGCCCCCTCGCCCGGGGAAATTCCAGATTCGCGTGGATGACTCGCAAATCAGAAGA
GACCATCACTCCCTGGAACTTCGAGGAAGTCGTGGATAAGGGGGCCTCTGCCCAGTCCTTCATCGAAAGG
ATGACTAACTTTGATAAAAATCTGCCTAACGAAAAGGTGCTTCCTAAACACTCTCTGCTGTACGAGTACT
TCACAGTTTATAACGAGCTCACCAAGGTCAAATACGTCACAGAAGGGATGAGAAAGCCAGCATTCCTGTC
TGGAGAGCAGAAGAAAGCTATCGTGGACCTCCTCTTCAAGACGAACCGGAAAGTTACCGTGAAACAGCTC
AAAGAAGACTATTTCAAAAAGATTGAATGTTTCGACTCTGTTGAAATCAGCGGAGTGGAGGATCGCTTCA
ACGCATCCCTGGGAACGTATCACGATCTCCTGAAAATCATTAAAGACAAGGACTTCCTGGACAATGAGGA
GAACGAGGACATTCTTGAGGACATTGTCCTCACCCTTACGTTGTTTGAAGATAGGGAGATGATTGAAGAA
CGCTTGAAAACTTACGCTCATCTCTTCGACGACAAAGTCATGAAACAGCTCAAGAGGCGCCGATATACAG
GATGGGGGCGGCTGTCAAGAAAACTGATCAATGGGATCCGAGACAAGCAGAGTGGAAAGACAATCCTGGA
TTTTCTTAAGTCCGATGGATTTGCCAACCGGAACTTCATGCAGTTGATCCATGATGACTCTCTCACCTTT
AAGGAGGACATCCAGAAAGCACAAGTTTCTGGCCAGGGGGACAGTCTTCACGAGCACATCGCTAATCTTG
CAGGTAGCCCAGCTATCAAAAAGGGAATACTGCAGACCGTTAAGGTCGTGGATGAACTCGTCAAAGTAAT
GGGAAGGCATAAGCCCGAGAATATCGTTATCGAGATGGCCCGAGAGAACCAAACTACCCAGAAGGGACAG
AAGAACAGTAGGGAAAGGATGAAGAGGATTGAAGAGGGTATAAAAGAACTGGGGTCCCAAATCCTTAAGG
AACACCCAGTTGAAAACACCCAGCTTCAGAATGAGAAGCTCTACCTGTACTACCTGCAGAACGGCAGGGA
CATGTACGTGGATCAGGAACTGGACATCAATCGGCTCTCCGACTACGACGTGGCTGCTATCGTGCCCCAG
TCTTTTCTCAAAGATGATTCTATTGATAATAAAGTGTTGACAAGATCCGATAAAGCTAGAGGGAAGAGTG
ATAACGTCCCCTCAGAAGAAGTTGTCAAGAAAATGAAAAATTATTGGCGGCAGCTGCTGAACGCCAAACT
GATCACACAACGGAAGTTCGATAATCTGACTAAGGCTGAACGAGGTGGCCTGTCTGAGTTGGATAAAGCC
GGCTTCATCAAAAGGCAGCTTGTTGAGACACGCCAGATCACCAAGCACGTGGCCCAAATTCTCGATTCAC
GCATGAACACCAAGTACGATGAAAATGACAAACTGATTCGAGAGGTGAAAGTTATTACTCTGAAGTCTAA
GCTGGTCTCAGATTTCAGAAAGGACTTTCAGTTTTATAAGGTGAGAGAGATCAACAATTACCACCATGCG
CATGATGCCTACCTGAATGCAGTGGTAGGCACTGCACTTATCAAAAAATATCCCAAGCTTGAATCTGAAT
TTGTTTACGGAGACTATAAAGTGTACGATGTTAGGAAAATGATCGCAAAGTCTGAGCAGGAAATAGGCAA
GGCCACCGCTAAGTACTTCTTTTACAGCAATATTATGAATTTTTTCAAGACCGAGATTACACTGGCCAAT
GGAGAGATTCGGAAGCGACCACTTATCGAAACAAACGGAGAAACAGGAGAAATCGTGTGGGACAAGGGTA
GGGATTTCGCGACAGTCCGGAAGGTCCTGTCCATGCCGCAGGTGAACATCGTTAAAAAGACCGAAGTACA
GACCGGAGGCTTCTCCAAGGAAAGTATCCTCCCGAAAAGGAACAGCGACAAGCTGATCGCACGCAAAAAA
GATTGGGACCCCAAGAAATACGGCGGATTCGATTCTCCTACAGTCGCTTACAGTGTACTGGTTGTGGCCA
AAGTGGAGAAAGGGAAGTCTAAAAAACTCAAAAGCGTCAAGGAACTGCTGGGCATCACAATCATGGAGCG
ATCAAGCTTCGAAAAAAACCCCATCGACTTTCTCGAGGCGAAAGGATATAAAGAGGTCAAAAAAGACCTC
ATCATTAAGCTTCCCAAGTACTCTCTCTTTGAGCTTGAAAACGGCCGGAAACGAATGCTCGCTAGTGCGG
GCGAGCTGCAGAAAGGTAACGAGCTGGCACTGCCCTCTAAATACGTTAATTTCTTGTATCTGGCCAGCCA
CTATGAAAAGCTCAAAGGGTCTCCCGAAGATAATGAGCAGAAGCAGCTGTTCGTGGAACAACACAAACAC
TACCTTGATGAGATCATCGAGCAAATAAGCGAATTCTCCAAAAGAGTGATCCTCGCCGACGCTAACCTCG
ATAAGGTGCTTTCTGCTTACAATAAGCACAGGGATAAGCCCATCAGGGAGCAGGCAGAAAACATTATCCA
CTTGTTTACTCTGACCAACTTGGGCGCGCCTGCAGCCTTCAAGTACTTCGACACCACCATAGACAGAAAG
CGGTACACCTCTACAAAGGAGGTCCTGGACGCCACACTGATTCATCAGTCAATTACGGGGCTCTATGAAA
CAAGAATCGACCTCTCTCAGCTCGGTGGAGACAGCAGGGCTGACCCCAAGAAGAAGAGGAAGGTGAGTGG
TGGAGGAAGTGGCGGGTCAGGGTCGATGGACGCGAAATCACTTACGGCATGGTCGAGAACACTGGTTACG
TTCAAGGACGTGTTTGTGGACTTTACACGTGAGGAGTGGAAATTGCTGGATACTGCGCAACAAATTGTGT
ATCGAAATGTCATGCTTGAGAATTACAAGAACCTCGTCAGTCTCGGATACCAGTTGACGAAACCGGATGT
GATCCTTAGGCTCGAAAAGGGGGAAGAACCTTGGCTGGTATCGGGAGGTGGTTCGGGTGGCTCTGGATCA
AGCCCAAAGAAGAAACGGAAGGTGGAAGCCTCAGTGCAGGTGAAAAGGGTGCTGGAAAAATCCCCCGGCA
AACTCCTCGTGAAGATGCCCTTCCAGGCTTCCCCTGGCGGAAAAGGTGAAGGGGGTGGCGCAACCACATC
TGCCCAGGTCATGGTCATCAAGCGACCTGGAAGGAAAAGAAAGGCCGAGGCTGACCCTCAGGCCATTCCA
AAGAAACGGGGACGCAAGCCAGGGTCCGTGGTCGCAGCTGCAGCAGCTGAGGCTAAGAAAAAGGCAGTGA
AGGAAAGCTCCATCCGCAGTGTGCAGGAGACTGTCCTGCCCATCAAGAAGAGGAAGACTAGGGAGACCGT
GTCCATCGAGGTCAAAGAAGTGGTCAAGCCCCTGCTCGTGTCCACCCTGGGCGAAAAATCTGGAAAGGGG
CTCAAAACATGCAAGTCACCTGGACGGAAAAGCAAGGAGTCTAGTCCAAAGGGGCGCTCAAGCTCCGCTT
CTAGTCCCCCTAAAAAGGAACACCATCACCATCACCATCACGCCGAGTCTCCTAAGGCTCCTATGCCACT
GCTCCCACCACCTCCACCACCTGAGCCACAGTCAAGCGAAGACCCCATCAGCCCACCCGAGCCTCAGGAT
CTGTCCTCTAGTATTTGCAAAGAGGAAAAGATGCCCAGAGCAGGCAGCCTGGAGAGTGATGGCTGTCCAA
AAGAACCCGCCAAGACCCAGCCTATGGTGGCAGCCGCTGCAACTACCACCACAACCACAACTACCACAGT
GGCCGAAAAATACAAGCATCGCGGCGAGGGCGAACGAAAGGACATTGTGTCAAGCTCCATGCCCAGACCT
AACCGGGAGGAACCAGTCGATAGTAGGACACCCGTGACTGAGAGAGTCTCATAGGGCCTGTCAGGCCAAG
CTTCCATCGATAGACATGATAAGATACATTGATGAGTTTGGACAAACCACAACAAGAATGCAGTGAAAAA
AATGCTTTATTTGTGAAATTTGTGATGCTATTGCTTTATTTGTAACCATTATAAGCTGCAATAAACAAGT
TAACAACAACAATTGCATTCATTTTATGTTTCAGGTTCAGGGGGAGATGTGGGAGGTTTTTTAAAGCAAG
TAAAACCTCTACAAATGTGGTACCGAGGGCCTATTTCCCATGATTCCTTCATATTTGCATATACGATACA
AGGCTGTTAGAGAGATAATTGGAATTAATTTGACTGTAAACACAAAGATATTAGTACAAAATACGTGACG
TAGAAAGTAATAATTTCTTGGGTAGTTTGCAGTTTTAAAATTATGTTTTAAAATGGACTATCATATGCTT
ACCGTAACTTGAAAGTATTTCGATTTCTTGGCTTTATATATCTTGTGGAAAGGACGAAACACCGACCGCG
GTTAACCCGTGAGGGTTTTAGAGCTAGAAATAGCAAGTTAAAATAAGGCTAGTCCGTTATCAACTTGAAA
AAGTGGCACCGAGTCGGTGCTTTTTTGTTTTGGTACCTAGGCGAGACCCTGTCTCACAAAATAAAGTAAG
CCCGGACTGAGTGCGGAAAGGCGGGCCTGGCGGGTCTGGTCTCCCCATGCGGGCCACCAGAGGCCCTGCA
GCCTTCAGTCGCTTGAAGGGGTAATGGCGCTTCCACTCACAAACATGGCGGACAGAGCGTGTGAACGAGA
TGAACAGCCCCTCAAAAATATGGCCGCCGAGGCTGGACGGCCGTGCCCCAGCAGCACCGCCTCCGCGCCC
CACGTGATCTCTCGCCGGGCACAGCGCTGACCGCGGAGGTCCAACCGGAAGAATGTCCGGATTGGACATT
CGGAAGAGGGCCCGCCTTCCCTGGGGAATCTCTGCGCACGCGCAGAACGCTTCGACCAATGAAAACACAG
GAAGCCGTCCGCGCAACCGCGTTGCGTCACTTCTGCCGCCCCTGTTTCAAGGTATATAGCCGTAGACGGA
ACTTCGCCTTTCTCTCGGCCTTAGCGCCATTTTTTTGGGTGAGTGTTTTTTGGTTCCTGCGTTGGGATTC
CGTGTACAATCCATAGACATCTGACCTCGGCACTTAGCATCATCACAGCAAACTAACTGTAGCCTTTCTC
TCTTTCCCTGTAGAAACCTCTGCACCTGAGGCCACCATGTCTAGACTGGACAAGAGCAAAGTCATAAACG
GCGCTCTGGAATTACTCAATGGAGTCGGTATCGAAGGCCTGACGACAAGGAAACTCGCTCAAAAGCTGGG
AGTTGAGCAGCCTACCCTGTACTGGCACGTGAAGAACAAGCGGGCCCTGCTCGATGCCCTGCCAATCGAG
ATGCTGGACAGGCATCATACCCACTTCTGCCCCCTGGAAGGCGAGTCATGGCAAGACTTTCTGCGGAACA
ACGCCAAGTCATTCCGCTGTGCTCTCCTCTCACATCGCGACGGGGCTAAAGTGCATCTCGGCACCCGCCC
AACAGAGAAACAGTACGAAACCCTGGAAAATCAGCTCGCGTTCCTGTGTCAGCAAGGCTTCTCCCTGGAG
AACGCACTGTACGCTCTGTCCGCCGTGGGCCACTTTACACTGGGCTGCGTATTGGAGGAACAGGAGCATC
AAGTAGCAAAAGAGGAAAGAGAGACACCTACCACCGATTCTATGCCCCCACTTCTGAGACAAGCAATTGA
GCTGTTCGACCGGCAGGGAGCCGAACCTGCCTTCCTTTTCGGCCTGGAACTAATCATATGTGGCCTGGAG
AAACAGCTAAAGTGCGAAAGCGGCGGGCCGGCCGACGCCCTTGACGATTTTGACTTAGACATGCTCCCAG
CCGATGCCCTTGACGACTTTGACCTTGATATGCTGCCTGCTGACGCTCTTGACGATTTTGACCTTGACAT
GCTCCCCGGGTCCGGCGCTACTAACTTCAGCCTGCTGAAGCAGGCTGGTGACGTCGAGGAGAATCCTGGT
CCCATGGCCATGCCTTTGTCTCAAGAAGAATCCACCCTCATTGAAAGAGCAACGGCTACAATCAACAGCA
TCCCCATCTCTGAAGACTACAGCGTCGCCAGCGCAGCTCTCTCTAGCGACGGCCGCATCTTCACTGGTGT
CAATGTATATCATTTTACTGGGGGACCTTGTGCAGAACTCGTGGTGCTGGGCACTGCTGCTGCTGCGGCA
GCTGGCAACCTGACTTGTATCGTCGCGATCGGAAATGAGAACAGGGGCATCTTGAGCCCCTGCGGACGGT
GCCGACAGGTGCTTCTCGATCTGCATCCTGGGATCAAAGCCATAGTGAAGGACAGTGATGGACAGCCGAC
GGCAGTTGGGATTCGTGAATTGCTGCCCTCTGGTTATGTGTGGGAGGGCTAACACCTGGTGCATGACCCG
CAAGCCCGGTGCCTGATTCGAAGGCCTGTCGTGAAGCTTGGGGATCAATTCTCTAGAGCTCGCTGATCAG
CCTCGACTGTGCCTTCTAGTTGCCAGCCATCTGTTGTTTGCCCCTCCCCCGTGCCTTCCTTGACCCTGGA
AGGTGCCACTCCCACTGTCCTTTCCTAATAAAATGAGGAAATTGCATCGCATTGTCTGAGTAGGTGTCAT
TCTATTCTGGGGGGTGGGGTGGGGCAGGACAGCAAGGGGGAGGATTGGGAAGACAATAGCAGGCATGCTG
GGGATGCGGTGGGCTCTATGGCTTCTGAGGCGGAAAGAACCAGCTGGGCCTACTAGCTACTCGGGACCCC
TTACCGAAACATCGCCGCATTCTGCAGAGGAGTCGAGTGTATGTAAACTTCTGACCCACTGGGAATGTGA
TGAAAGAAATAAAAGCTGAAATGAATCATTCTCTCTACTATTATTCTGATATTTCACATTCTTAAAATAA
AGTGGTGATCCTAACTGACCTAAGACAGGGAATTTTTACTAGGATTAAATGTCAGGAATTGTGAAAAAGT
GAGTTTAAATGTATTTGGCTAAGGTGTATGTAAACTTCCGACTTCAACTGTATAGGGATCCGCTTCCTCG
CTCACTGACTCGCTGCGCTCGGTCGTTCGGCTGCGGCGAGCGGTATCAGCTCACTCAAAGGCGGTAATAC
GGTTATCCACAGAATCAGGGGATAACGCAGGAAAGAACATGTGAGCAAAAGGCCAGCAAAAGGCCAGGAA
CCGTAAAAAGGCCGCGTTGCTGGCGTTTTTCCATAGGCTCCGCCCCCCTGACGAGCATCACAAAAATCGA
CGCTCAAGTCAGAGGTGGCGAAACCCGACAGGACTATAAAGATACCAGGCGTTTCCCCCTGGAAGCTCCC
TCGTGCGCTCTCCTGTTCCGACCCTGCCGCTTACCGGATACCTGTCCGCCTTTCTCCCTTCGGGAAGCGT
GGCGCTTTCTCATAGCTCACGCTGTAGGTATCTCAGTTCGGTGTAGGTCGTTCGCTCCAAGCTGGGCTGT
GTGCACGAACCCCCCGTTCAGCCCGACCGCTGCGCCTTATCCGGTAACTATCGTCTTGAGTCCAACCCGG
TAAGACACGACTTATCGCCACTGGCAGCAGCCACTGGTAACAGGATTAGCAGAGCGAGGTATGTAGGCGG
TGCTACAGAGTTCTTGAAGTGGTGGCCTAACTACGGCTACACTAGAAGAACAGTATTTGGTATCTGCGCT
CTGCTGAAGCCAGTTACCTTCGGAAAAAGAGTTGGTAGCTCTTGATCCGGCAAACAAACCACCGCTGGTA
GCGGTGGTTTTTTTGTTTGCAAGCAGCAGATTACGCGCAGAAAAAAAGGATCTCAAGAAGATCCTTTGAT
CTTTTCTACGGGGTCTGACGCTCAGTGGAACGAAAACTCACGTTAAGGGATTTTGGTCATGAGATTATCA
AAAAGGATCTTCACCTAGATCCTTTTAAATTAAAAATGAAGTTTTAAATCAATCTAAAGTATATATGAGT
AAACTTGGTCTGACAGTTACCAATGCTTAATCAGTGAGGCACCTATCTCAGCGATCTGTCTATTTCGTTC
ATCCATAGTTGCCTGACTCCCCGTCGTGTAGATAACTACGATACGGGAGGGCTTACCATCTGGCCCCAGT
GCTGCAATGATACCGCGAGACCCACGCTCACCGGCTCCAGATTTATCAGCAATAAACCAGCCAGCCGGAA
GGGCCGAGCGCAGAAGTGGTCCTGCAACTTTATCCGCCTCCATCCAGTCTATTAATTGTTGCCGGGAAGC
TAGAGTAAGTAGTTCGCCAGTTAATAGTTTGCGCAACGTTGTTGCCATTGCTACAGGCATCGTGGTGTCA
CGCTCGTCGTTTGGTATGGCTTCATTCAGCTCCGGTTCCCAACGATCAAGGCGAGTTACATGATCCCCCA
TGTTGTGCAAAAAAGCGGTTAGCTCCTTCGGTCCTCCGATCGTTGTCAGAAGTAAGTTGGCCGCAGTGTT
ATCACTCATGGTTATGGCAGCACTGCATAATTCTCTTACTGTCATGCCATCCGTAAGATGCTTTTCTGTG
ACTGGTGAGTACTCAACCAAGTCATTCTGAGAATAGTGTATGCGGCGACCGAGTTGCTCTTGCCCGGCGT
CAATACGGGATAATACCGCGCCACATAGCAGAACTTTAAAAGTGCTCATCATTGGAAAACGTTCTTCGGG
GCGAAAACTCTCAAGGATCTTACCGCTGTTGAGATCCAGTTCGATGTAACCCACTCGTGCACCCAACTGA
TCTTCAGCATCTTTTACTTTCACCAGCGTTTCTGGGTGAGCAAAAACAGGAAGGCAAAATGCCGCAAAAA
AGGGAATAAGGGCGACACGGAAATGTTGAATACTCATACTCTTCCTTTTTCAATATTATTGAAGCATTTA
TCAGGGTTATTGTCTCATGAGCGGATACATATTTGAATGTATTTAGAAAAATAAACAAATAGGGGTTCCG
CGCACATTTCCCCGAAAAGTGCCACCTGATGCGGTGTGAAATACCGCACAGATGCGTAAGGAGAAAATAC
CGCATCAGGAAATTGTAAGCGTTAATATTTTGTTAAAATT
Features (pLannotate 1.2.2; 19 found; start..end, strand, type, name):
    295..607     +  promoter       tight TRE promoter: Tet-responsive promoter PTight, consisting of seven tet operator sequences followed by the minimal CMV promoter
    689..4792    +  CDS            Cas9m4: catalytically dead mutant of the Cas9 endonuclease from the Streptococcus pyogenes Type II CRISPR/Cas system RNA-guided DNA-binding protein that lacks endonuclease activity due to the mutations D10A, D839A, H840A, and N863A (Mali et al., 2013)
   4877..5089    +  CDS            KRBOX4 (fragment): KRBX4_HUMAN - Also known as ZNF673. Experimental evidence at protein level: Swiss-Prot protein existence level 1. From Homo sapiens (Human).
   5144..6001    +  CDS            MeCP2: transcriptional repression domain from rat methyl-CpG-binding protein 2 (Nan et al., 1997)
   6080..6161    -  polyA_signal   SV40 poly(A) signal: SV40 polyadenylation signal
   6184..6252    -  CDS            large T antigen (fragment): large T antigen from SV40 (simian virus 40)
   6255..6495    +  promoter       U6 promoter: RNA polymerase III promoter for human U6 snRNA
   6525..6600    +  misc_RNA       gRNA scaffold: guide RNA scaffold for the Streptococcus pyogenes CRISPR/Cas9 system
   7247..7944    +  CDS            rtTA3 (fragment): reverse tetracycline transactivator 3 activates expression from Tet-responsive promoters in the presence of doxycycline
   7874..7984    +  CDS            VP48: 3 tandem repeats of the minimal activation domain of herpes simplex virus VP16 (Cheng et al., 2013)
   8060..8449    +  CDS            bsd: BSD_ASPTE - Experimental evidence at protein level: Swiss-Prot protein existence level 1. Catalyzes the deamination of the cytosine moiety of the antibiotics blasticidin S, cytomycin and acetylblasticidin S. From Aspergillus terreus.
   8453..8486    +  CDS            PuroR (fragment): puromycin N-acetyltransferase; pac from Streptomyces alboniger; confers resistance to puromycin
   8547..8771    +  polyA_signal   bGH poly(A) signal: bovine growth hormone polyadenylation signal
   8775..8796    +  promoter       SV40 promoter (fragment): SV40 enhancer and early promoter
   9268..9856    -  rep_origin     ori: high-copy-number ColE1/pMB1/pBR322/pUC origin of replication
  10027..10887   -  CDS            AmpR: β-lactamase; bla; confers resistance to ampicillin, carbenicillin, and related antibiotics
  10888..10992   -  promoter       AmpR promoter: bla
  11019..11069   +  misc_feature   bom (fragment): basis of mobility region from pBR322
  11070..11100   -  rep_origin     M13 ori (fragment): M13 bacteriophage origin of replication; arrow indicates direction of (+) strand synthesis
