[The description below was written by a language model from this plasmid's Addgene catalogue record and pLannotate feature annotations shown in this document.]
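Description:
pSBtet-Bla-dCas9-KRAB-MeCP2_hU6-A10 is an 11.1 kb all-in-one mammalian vector for doxycycline-inducible CRISPR interference, derived from the parental pSBtet-Bla-dCas9-KRAB-MeCP2_hU6-SapI backbone. The associated publication describes the series as transposon vectors, and the pSB name suggests the Sleeping Beauty system, although the feature table does not annotate any transposon inverted repeats. In bacteria the plasmid is maintained through a high-copy ColE1/pUC-type origin and selected with ampicillin via the β-lactamase gene. In mammalian cells, selection is with blasticidin S.

The payload consists of three functional units. A tight TRE promoter (seven tet operators upstream of a minimal CMV promoter) drives a catalytically dead Streptococcus pyogenes Cas9 fused to a KRAB repressor domain and the transcriptional repression domain of MeCP2, giving a bipartite repressor that silences transcription when recruited near a target gene's promoter. An SV40 polyadenylation signal lies just downstream of this unit, though it is annotated on the opposite strand. Next, a human U6 RNA polymerase III promoter expresses a guide RNA composed of a spacer targeting mouse Adam10 joined to the standard S. pyogenes scaffold. The spacer was inserted between SapI sites that were destroyed during cloning. A third cassette encodes a reverse tetracycline transactivator (annotated as rtTA3 with VP16-derived activation repeats) followed by the blasticidin S deaminase gene and a bGH polyadenylation signal. The promoter driving this cassette and the element linking its two coding sequences are not annotated. The transactivator turns on the TRE promoter only in the presence of doxycycline, so Adam10 knockdown can be induced on demand in blasticidin-selected mouse cells.
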