Addgene plasmid #196081: pSBtet-Bla-dCas9-KRAB-MeCP2_hU6-A10
Purpose: Inducible CRISPRi vector conferring blasticidin S resistance, expressing gRNA targeting mouse Adam10.
Depositing lab: Joanna Bereta. Depositing organization: Jagiellonian University. Publication: Construction of a Set of Novel Transposon Vectors for Efficient Silencing of Protein and lncRNA Genes via CRISPR Interference. Czarnek M, Kochan J, Wawro M, Myrczek R, Bereta J. Mol Biotechnol. 2023 Jan 28. doi: 10.1007/s12033-023-00675-5. PubMed 36707469.
Backbone
  Vector backbone: pSBtet-Bla-dCas9-KRAB-MeCP2_hU6-SapI
  Backbone size w/o insert (bp): 11097
  Total vector size (bp): 11100
  Vector type: Mammalian Expression, CRISPR
  Selectable markers: Blasticidin
Growth in bacteria
  Bacterial resistance: Ampicillin, 100 μg/mL
  Growth temperature: 37°C
  Growth strain: DH5alpha
  Copy number: High Copy
Gene/Insert
  Gene/Insert name: gRNA targeting Adam10
  Species: Synthetic
  Mutation: Cloned using SapI sites - destroyed after insertion
  Cloning method: Restriction Enzyme; 5′ cloning site SapI (destroyed during cloning); 3′ cloning site SapI (destroyed during cloning)
  Sequencing primers: 5′ GACTATCATATGCTTACCGT
Terms and licenses: Academic/Nonprofit Terms; Industry Terms: Not Available to Industry
How to cite: pSBtet-Bla-dCas9-KRAB-MeCP2_hU6-A10 was a gift from Joanna Bereta (Addgene plasmid # 196081 ; http://n2t.net/addgene:196081 ; RRID:Addgene_196081)
